Addgene plasmid #48228: pAC103-PBNeo-U6-sgRNA-Expression
Purpose: (Empty Backbone) sgRNA expression on PiggyBac vector with Neo-selectable marker
Depositing lab: Rudolf Jaenisch. Depositing organization: Whitehead Institute for Biomedical Research. Publication: Multiplexed activation of endogenous genes by CRISPR-on, an RNA-guided transcriptional activator system. Cheng AW, Wang H, Yang H, Shi L, Katz Y, Theunissen TW, Rangarajan S, Shivalila CS, Dadon DB, Jaenisch R. Cell Res. 2013 Aug 27. doi: 10.1038/cr.2013.122. PubMed 23979020.
Backbone
  Vector backbone: pCR4
  Backbone manufacturer: Invitrogen
  Vector type: Mammalian Expression, CRISPR
  Promoter: U6
  Selectable markers: Neomycin (select with G418)
Growth in bacteria
  Bacterial resistance: Ampicillin, 100 μg/mL
  Growth temperature: 37°C
  Growth strain: DH5alpha
  Copy number: Unknown
Gene/Insert
  Cloning method: Restriction Enzyme
Terms and licenses: Academic/Nonprofit Terms; Industry Terms: Not Available to Industry
Depositor comments: For more information including protocols and updates, please go to http://www.crispr-on.org
How to cite: pAC103-PBNeo-U6-sgRNA-Expression was a gift from Rudolf Jaenisch (Addgene plasmid # 48228 ; http://n2t.net/addgene:48228 ; RRID:Addgene_48228)
