[The description below was written by a language model from this plasmid's Addgene catalogue record and pLannotate feature annotations shown in this document.]
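Description:
pAC103-PBNeo-U6-sgRNA-Expression is an empty sgRNA expression backbone for mammalian cells, built in the pCR4 cloning vector and described as a PiggyBac transposon vector carrying a neomycin-selectable marker. It is about 7.75 kb and is propagated in E. coli under ampicillin selection, with a β-lactamase gene and a high-copy ColE1/pUC-type origin. Other annotated bacterial elements are remnants of the pCR4 backbone: the lac promoter/operator region, T3 and T7 promoters, fragments of lacZα and ccdB, and a second Tn5-derived NeoR/KanR gene that would be expected to confer kanamycin resistance in bacteria.

The mammalian payload has two units. A mouse PGK promoter drives a NeoR/KanR coding sequence terminated by the bGH polyadenylation signal, allowing G418 selection of cells that carry the vector. Downstream, the human U6 RNA polymerase III promoter sits immediately upstream of the Streptococcus pyogenes Cas9 guide RNA scaffold. A user-chosen spacer is cloned by restriction enzymes between promoter and scaffold to produce a complete sgRNA. A partial second copy of the scaffold is annotated just after the first, and the record does not explain its role. The automated feature table does not annotate PiggyBac terminal repeats. They are implied by the name and stated purpose and presumably lie in the unannotated stretches flanking the two cassettes, where they would allow PiggyBac transposase to integrate the cassettes into the genome.

The construct was deposited with work on CRISPR-on, an RNA-guided transcriptional activator system for multiplexed activation of endogenous genes. It supplies stably integrated, G418-selectable guide expression, and no Cas9 or dCas9 effector is encoded on it.
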