Features (pLannotate 1.2.2; 23 found; start..end, strand, type, name):
      2..94      +  CDS            lacI (fragment): lac repressor; lacI; The lac repressor binds to the lac operator to inhibit transcription in E. coli. This inhibition can be relieved by adding lactose or isopropyl-β-D-thiogalactopyranoside (IPTG).
    107..128     +  protein_bind   CAP binding site: CAP binding activates transcription in the presence of cAMP. E. coli catabolite activator protein
    143..173     +  promoter       lac promoter: promoter for the E. coli lac operon
    181..197     +  protein_bind   lac operator: The lac repressor binds to the lac operator to inhibit transcription in E. coli. This inhibition can be relieved by adding lactose or isopropyl-β-D-thiogalactopyranoside (IPTG). lac repressor encoded by lacI
    242..260     +  promoter       T3 promoter: promoter for bacteriophage T3 RNA polymerase
    628..1113    +  promoter       PGK promoter: mouse phosphoglycerate kinase 1 promoter
   1127..1930    +  CDS            NeoR/KanR: aminoglycoside phosphotransferase from Tn5; aph(3')-II (or nptII); confers resistance to neomycin, kanamycin, and G418 (Geneticin®)
   1958..2069    +  polyA_signal   bGH poly(A) signal: bovine growth hormone polyadenylation signal
   2174..2191    -  misc_feature   MCS (fragment): pUC18/19 multiple cloning site
   2778..3018    +  promoter       U6 promoter: RNA polymerase III promoter for human U6 snRNA
   3045..3120    +  misc_RNA       gRNA scaffold: guide RNA scaffold for the Streptococcus pyogenes CRISPR/Cas9 system
   3127..3170    +  misc_RNA       gRNA scaffold (fragment): guide RNA scaffold for the Streptococcus pyogenes CRISPR/Cas9 system
   3213..3230    -  misc_feature   MCS (fragment): pUC18/19 multiple cloning site
   4123..4141    -  promoter       T7 promoter: promoter for bacteriophage T7 RNA polymerase
   4144..4291    +  CDS            lacZα (fragment): LacZα fragment of β-galactosidase; lacZ fragment
   4301..4604    +  CDS            ccdB (fragment): CcdB, a bacterial toxin that poisons DNA gyrase; ccdB; Plasmids containing the ccdB gene cannot be propagated in standard E. coli strains.
   4652..4921    +  CDS            tnpA (fragment): TN5P_ECOLX - Also known as tnp. Experimental evidence at protein level: Swiss-Prot protein existence level 1. Mediates transposition of transposon Tn5 by a 'cut and paste' mechanism. First, the monomeric transposase binds the 19 bp inverted DNA repeats flanking the transposon. Then, dimerization of the DNA- bound transposase creates a synaptic DNA complex. After nicking of the first DNA strand, excision of the transposon proceeds through a series of intermediates. The transposase then mediates the insertion of the transposon at a new site by strand transfer. The activity of the wild- type tran
   4953..5747    +  CDS            NeoR/KanR: aminoglycoside phosphotransferase from Tn5; aph(3')-II (or nptII); confers resistance to neomycin, kanamycin, and G418 (Geneticin®)
   5768..5818    -  misc_feature   bom (fragment): basis of mobility region from pBR322
   5845..5904    +  promoter       AmpR promoter (fragment): bla
   5997..6857    -  CDS            AmpR: β-lactamase; bla; confers resistance to ampicillin, carbenicillin, and related antibiotics
   6858..6910    -  promoter       AmpR promoter (fragment): bla
   6981..7569    +  rep_origin     ori: high-copy-number ColE1/pMB1/pBR322/pUC origin of replication
>Addgene plasmid #48228 | pAC103-PBNeo-U6-sgRNA-Expression | depositor full sequence | sequence record 69518 | pAC103-PBNeo-U6-sgRNA-Expression sequence 7750 bps
AGCGCCCAATACGCAAACCGCCTCTCCCCGCGCGTTGGCCGATTCATTAATGCAGCTGGCACGACAGGTT
TCCCGACTGGAAAGCGGGCAGTGAGCGCAACGCAATTAATGTGAGTTAGCTCACTCATTAGGCACCCCAG
GCTTTACACTTTATGCTTCCGGCTCGTATGTTGTGTGGAATTGTGAGCGGATAACAATTTCACACAGGAA
ACAGCTATGACCATGATTACGCCAAGCTCAGAATTAACCCTCACTAAAGGGACTAGTCCTGCAGGTTTAA
ACGAATTCGCCCTTTTAACCCTAGAAAGATAGTCTGCGTAAAATTGACGCATGCATTCTTGAAATATTGC
TCTCTCTTTCTAAATAGCGCGAATCCGTCGCTGTGCATTTAGGACATCTCAGTCGCCGCTTGGAGCTCCC
GTGAGGCGTGCTTGTCAATGCGGTAAGTGTCACTGATTTTGAACTATAACGACCGCGTGAGTCAAAATGA
CGCATGATTATCTTTTACGTGACTTTTAAGATTTAACTCATACGATAATTATATTGTTATTTCATGTTCT
ACTTACGTGATAACTTATTATATATATATTTTCTTGTTATAGATATCAACTAGAATGCTAGCCAGTACTT
TTCCCAAGGCAGTCTGGAGCATGCGCTTTAGCAGCCCCGCTGGGCACTTGGCGCTACACAAGTGGCCTCT
GGCCTCGCACACATTCCACATCCACCGGTAGGCGCCAACCGGCTCCGTTCTTTGGTGGCCCCTTCGCGCC
ACCTTCTACTCCTCCCCTAGTCAGGAAGTTCCCCCCCGCCCCGCAGCTCGCGTCGTGCAGGACGTGACAA
ATGGAAGTAGCACGTCTCACTAGTCTCGTGCAGATGGACAGCACCGCTGAGCAATGGAAGCGGGTAGGCC
TTTGGGGCAGCGGCCAATAGCAGCTTTGCTCCTTCGCTTTCTGGGCTCAGAGGCTGGGAAGGGGTGGGTC
CGGGGGCGGGCTCAGGGGCGGGCTCAGGGGCGGGGCGGGCGCCCGAAGGTCCTCCGGAGGCCCGGCATTC
TGCACGCTTCAAAAGCGCACGTCTGCCGCGCTGTTCTCCTCTTCCTCATCTCCGGGCCTTTCGACCTGCA
GCCAATATGGGATCGGCCATTGAACAAGATGGATTGCACGCAGGTTCTCCGGCCGCTTGGGTGGAGAGGC
TATTCGGCTATGACTGGGCACAACAGACAATCGGCTGCTCTGATGCCGCCGTGTTCCGGCTGTCAGCGCA
GGGGCGCCCGGTTCTTTTTGTCAAGACCGACCTGTCCGGTGCCCTGAATGAACTGCAGGACGAGGCAGCG
CGGCTATCGTGGCTGGCCACGACGGGCGTTCCTTGCGCAGCTGTGCTCGACGTTGTCACTGAAGCGGGAA
GGGACTGGCTGCTATTGGGCGAAGTGCCGGGGCAGGATCTCCTGTCATCTCACCTTGCTCCTGCCGAGAA
AGTATCCATCATGGCTGATGCAATGCGGCGGCTGCATACGCTTGATCCGGCTACCTGCCCATTCGACCAC
CAAGCGAAACATCGCATCGAGCGAGCACGTACTCGGATGGAAGCCGGTCTTGTCGATCAGGATGATCTGG
ACGAAGAGCATCAGGGGCTCGCGCCAGCCGAACTGTTCGCCAGGCTCAAGGCGCGCATGCCCGACGGCGA
TGATCTCGTCGTGACCCATGGCGATGCCTGCTTGCCGAATATCATGGTGGAAAATGGCCGCTTTTCTGGA
TTCATCGACTGTGGCCGGCTGGGTGTGGCGGACCGCTATCAGGACATAGCGTTGGCTACCCGTGATATTG
CTGAAGAGCTTGGCGGCGAATGGGCTGACCGCTTCCTCGTGCTTTACGGTATCGCCGCTCCCGATTCGCA
GCGCATCGCCTTCTATCGCCTTCTTGACGAGTTCTTCTGAGCTCTAGAGCTCGCTGATCAGCCTCGACTG
TGCCTTCTAGTTGCCAGCCATCTGTTGTTTGCCCCTCCCCCGTGCCTTCCTTGACCCTGGAAGGTGCCAC
TCCCACTGTCCTTTCCTAATAAAATGAGGAAATTGCATCGCATTGTCTGAGTAGGTGTCATTCTATTCTG
GGGGGTGGGGTGGGGCAGGACAGCAAGGGGGAGGATTGGGAAGAGAATAGCAGGCATGCTGGGGAGGCGC
GTTGGATCCCCGGGTACCGAGTTGGGAGCTCACGGGGACAGCCCCCCCCCAAAGCCCCCAGGGATGTAAT
TACGTCCCTCCCCCGCTAGGGGGCAGCAGCGAGCCGCCCGGGGCTCCGCTCCGGTCCGGCGCTCCCCCCG
CATCCCCGAGCCGGCAGCGTGCGGGGACAGCCCGGGCACGGGGAAGGTGGCACGGGATCGCTTTCCTCTG
AACGCTTCTCGCTGCTCTTTGAGCCTGCAGACACCTGGGGGGATACGGGGAAAAAGCTTTAGGCTGAAAG
AGAGATTTAGAATGACAGTCTAGTGGGAGCTCACGGGGACAGCCCCCCCCCAAAGCCCCCAGGGATGTAA
TTACGTCCCTCCCCCGCTAGGGGGCAGCAGCGAGCCGCCCGGGGCTCCGCTCCGGTCCGGCGCTCCCCCC
GCATCCCCGAGCCGGCAGCGTGCGGGGACAGCCCGGGCACGGGGAAGGTGGCACGGGATCGCTTTCCTCT
GAACGCTTCTCGCTGCTCTTTGAGCCTGCAGACACCTGGGGGGATACGGGGAAAAAGCTTTAGGCTGAAA
GAGAGATTTAGAATGACAGAACTCGATTTCATTGCAGACTGGCGCGTGAGGGCCTATTTCCCATGATTCC
TTCATATTTGCATATACGATACAAGGCTGTTAGAGAGATAATTGGAATTAATTTGACTGTAAACACAAAG
ATATTAGTACAAAATACGTGACGTAGAAAGTAATAATTTCTTGGGTAGTTTGCAGTTTTAAAATTATGTT
TTAAAATGGACTATCATATGCTTACCGTAACTTGAAAGTATTTCGATTTCTTGGCTTTATATATCTTGTG
GAAAGGACGAAACACCGGGTCTTCGAGAAGACCTGTTTTAGAGCTAGAAATAGCAAGTTAAAATAAGGCT
AGTCCGTTATCAACTTGAAAAAGTGGCACCGAGTCGGTGCTTTTTTGTTTTAGAGCTAGAAATAGCAAGT
TAAAATAAGGCTAGTCCGTTTTTAGCGCGTGCGCCAATTCTGCAGACAAATGGCACGCGCCTGGATCCCC
GGGTACCGAGTTGGGAGCTCACGGGGACAGCCCCCCCCCAAAGCCCCCAGGGATGTAATTACGTCCCTCC
CCCGCTAGGGGGCAGCAGCGAGCCGCCCGGGGCTCCGCTCCGGTCCGGCGCTCCCCCCGCATCCCCGAGC
CGGCAGCGTGCGGGGACAGCCCGGGCACGGGGAAGGTGGCACGGGATCGCTTTCCTCTGAACGCTTCTCG
CTGCTCTTTGAGCCTGCAGACACCTGGGGGGATACGGGGAAAAAGCTTTAGGCTGAAAGAGAGATTTAGA
ATGACAGTCTAGTGGGAGCTCACGGGGACAGCCCCCCCCCAAAGCCCCCAGGGATGTAATTACGTCCCTC
CCCCGCTAGGGGGCAGCAGCGAGCCGCCCGGGGCTCCGCTCCGGTCCGGCGCTCCCCCCGCATCCCCGAG
CCGGCAGCGTGCGGGGACAGCCCGGGCACGGGGAAGGTGGCACGGGATCGCTTTCCTCTGAACGCTTCTC
GCTGCTCTTTGAGCCTGCAGACACCTGGGGGGATACGGGGAAAAAGCTTTAGGCTGAAAGAGAGATTTAG
AATGACAGAACTCGATTTCATTGCAGACTGGCCGGCCACTAGTACGCGCCGGCTCGACATACTAGTTAAA
AGTTTTGTTACTTTATAGAAGAAATTTTGAGTTTTTGTTTTTTTTTAATAAATAAATAAACATAAATAAA
TTGTTTGTTGAATTTATTATTAGTATGTAAGTGTAAATATAATAAAACTTAATATCTATTCAAATTAATA
AATAAACCTCGATATACAGACCGATAAAACACATGCGTCAATTTTACGCATGATTATCTTTAACGTACGT
CACAATATGATTATCTTTCTAGGGTTAAAAGGGCGAATTCGCGGCCGCTAAATTCAATTCGCCCTATAGT
GAGTCGTATTACAATTCACTGGCCGTCGTTTTACAACGTCGTGACTGGGAAAACCCTGGCGTTACCCAAC
TTAATCGCCTTGCAGCACATCCCCCTTTCGCCAGCTGGCGTAATAGCGAAGAGGCCCGCACCGATCGCCC
TTCCCAACAGTTGCGCAGCCTATACGTACGGCAGTTTAAGGTTTACACCTATAAAAGAGAGAGCCGTTAT
CGTCTGTTTGTGGATGTACAGAGTGATATTATTGACACGCCGGGGCGACGGATGGTGATCCCCCTGGCCA
GTGCACGTCTGCTGTCAGATAAAGTCTCCCGTGAACTTTACCCGGTGGTGCATATCGGGGATGAAAGCTG
GCGCATGATGACCACCGATATGGCCAGTGTGCCGGTCTCCGTTATCGGGGAAGAAGTGGCTGATCTCAGC
CACCGCGAAAATGACATCAAAAACGCCATTAACCTGATGTTCTGGGGAATATAAATGTCAGGCATGAGAT
TATCAAAAAGGATCTTCACCTAGATCCTTTTCACGTAGAAAGCCAGTCCGCAGAAACGGTGCTGACCCCG
GATGAATGTCAGCTACTGGGCTATCTGGACAAGGGAAAACGCAAGCGCAAAGAGAAAGCAGGTAGCTTGC
AGTGGGCTTACATGGCGATAGCTAGACTGGGCGGTTTTATGGACAGCAAGCGAACCGGAATTGCCAGCTG
GGGCGCCCTCTGGTAAGGTTGGGAAGCCCTGCAAAGTAAACTGGATGGCTTTCTTGCCGCCAAGGATCTG
ATGGCGCAGGGGATCAAGCTCTGATCAAGAGACAGGATGAGGATCGTTTCGCATGATTGAACAAGATGGA
TTGCACGCAGGTTCTCCGGCCGCTTGGGTGGAGAGGCTATTCGGCTATGACTGGGCACAACAGACAATCG
GCTGCTCTGATGCCGCCGTGTTCCGGCTGTCAGCGCAGGGGCGCCCGGTTCTTTTTGTCAAGACCGACCT
GTCCGGTGCCCTGAATGAACTGCAAGACGAGGCAGCGCGGCTATCGTGGCTGGCCACGACGGGCGTTCCT
TGCGCAGCTGTGCTCGACGTTGTCACTGAAGCGGGAAGGGACTGGCTGCTATTGGGCGAAGTGCCGGGGC
AGGATCTCCTGTCATCTCACCTTGCTCCTGCCGAGAAAGTATCCATCATGGCTGATGCAATGCGGCGGCT
GCATACGCTTGATCCGGCTACCTGCCCATTCGACCACCAAGCGAAACATCGCATCGAGCGAGCACGTACT
CGGATGGAAGCCGGTCTTGTCGATCAGGATGATCTGGACGAAGAGCATCAGGGGCTCGCGCCAGCCGAAC
TGTTCGCCAGGCTCAAGGCGAGCATGCCCGACGGCGAGGATCTCGTCGTGACCCATGGCGATGCCTGCTT
GCCGAATATCATGGTGGAAAATGGCCGCTTTTCTGGATTCATCGACTGTGGCCGGCTGGGTGTGGCGGAC
CGCTATCAGGACATAGCGTTGGCTACCCGTGATATTGCTGAAGAGCTTGGCGGCGAATGGGCTGACCGCT
TCCTCGTGCTTTACGGTATCGCCGCTCCCGATTCGCAGCGCATCGCCTTCTATCGCCTTCTTGACGAGTT
CTTCTGAATTATTAACGCTTACAATTTCCTGATGCGGTATTTTCTCCTTACGCATCTGTGCGGTATTTCA
CACCGCATCAGGTGGCACTTTTCGGGGAAATGTGCGCGGAACCCCTATTTGTTTATTTTTCTAAATACAT
TCAAATATGTATCCGCTCATGAGATTATCAAAAAGGATCTTCACCTAGATCCTTTTAAATTAAAAATGAA
GTTTTAAATCAATCTAAAGTATATATGAGTAAACTTGGTCTGACAGTTACCAATGCTTAATCAGTGAGGC
ACCTATCTCAGCGATCTGTCTATTTCGTTCATCCATAGTTGCCTGACTCCCCGTCGTGTAGATAACTACG
ATACGGGAGGGCTTACCATCTGGCCCCAGTGCTGCAATGATACCGCGAGACCCACGCTCACCGGCTCCAG
ATTTATCAGCAATAAACCAGCCAGCCGGAAGGGCCGAGCGCAGAAGTGGTCCTGCAACTTTATCCGCCTC
CATCCAGTCTATTAATTGTTGCCGGGAAGCTAGAGTAAGTAGTTCGCCAGTTAATAGTTTGCGCAACGTT
GTTGCCATTGCTACAGGCATCGTGGTGTCACGCTCGTCGTTTGGTATGGCTTCATTCAGCTCCGGTTCCC
AACGATCAAGGCGAGTTACATGATCCCCCATGTTGTGCAAAAAAGCGGTTAGCTCCTTCGGTCCTCCGAT
CGTTGTCAGAAGTAAGTTGGCCGCAGTGTTATCACTCATGGTTATGGCAGCACTGCATAATTCTCTTACT
GTCATGCCATCCGTAAGATGCTTTTCTGTGACTGGTGAGTACTCAACCAAGTCATTCTGAGAATAGTGTA
TGCGGCGACCGAGTTGCTCTTGCCCGGCGTCAATACGGGATAATACCGCGCCACATAGCAGAACTTTAAA
AGTGCTCATCATTGGAAAACGTTCTTCGGGGCGAAAACTCTCAAGGATCTTACCGCTGTTGAGATCCAGT
TCGATGTAACCCACTCGTGCACCCAACTGATCTTCAGCATCTTTTACTTTCACCAGCGTTTCTGGGTGAG
CAAAAACAGGAAGGCAAAATGCCGCAAAAAAGGGAATAAGGGCGACACGGAAATGTTGAATACTCATACT
CTTCCTTTTTCAATATTATTGAAGCATTTATCAGGGTTATTGTCTCATGACCAAAATCCCTTAACGTGAG
TTTTCGTTCCACTGAGCGTCAGACCCCGTAGAAAAGATCAAAGGATCTTCTTGAGATCCTTTTTTTCTGC
GCGTAATCTGCTGCTTGCAAACAAAAAAACCACCGCTACCAGCGGTGGTTTGTTTGCCGGATCAAGAGCT
ACCAACTCTTTTTCCGAAGGTAACTGGCTTCAGCAGAGCGCAGATACCAAATACTGTTCTTCTAGTGTAG
CCGTAGTTAGGCCACCACTTCAAGAACTCTGTAGCACCGCCTACATACCTCGCTCTGCTAATCCTGTTAC
CAGTGGCTGCTGCCAGTGGCGATAAGTCGTGTCTTACCGGGTTGGACTCAAGACGATAGTTACCGGATAA
GGCGCAGCGGTCGGGCTGAACGGGGGGTTCGTGCACACAGCCCAGCTTGGAGCGAACGACCTACACCGAA
CTGAGATACCTACAGCGTGAGCTATGAGAAAGCGCCACGCTTCCCGAAGGGAGAAAGGCGGACAGGTATC
CGGTAAGCGGCAGGGTCGGAACAGGAGAGCGCACGAGGGAGCTTCCAGGGGGAAACGCCTGGTATCTTTA
TAGTCCTGTCGGGTTTCGCCACCTCTGACTTGAGCGTCGATTTTTGTGATGCTCGTCAGGGGGGCGGAGC
CTATGGAAAAACGCCAGCAACGCGGCCTTTTTACGGTTCCTGGCCTTTTGCTGGCCTTTTGCTCACATGT
TCTTTCCTGCGTTATCCCCTGATTCTGTGGATAACCGTATTACCGCCTTTGAGTGAGCTGATACCGCTCG
CCGCAGCCGAACGACCGAGCGCAGCGAGTCAGTGAGCGAGGAAGCGGAAG
