>Addgene plasmid #48228 | pAC103-PBNeo-U6-sgRNA-Expression | addgene partial sequence | sequence record 71080 | hU6-F 5'-GAGGGCCTATTTCCCATGATT-3'
AATTGGAATTAATTTGACTGTAAACACAAAGATATTAGTACAAAATACGTGACGTAGAAAGTAATAATTT
CTTGGGTAGTTTGCAGTTTTAAAATTATGTTTTAAAATGGACTATCATATGCTTACCGTAACTTGAAAGT
ATTTCGATTTCTTGGCTTTATATATCTTGTGGAAAGGACGAAACACCGGGTCTTCGAGAAGACCTGTTTT
AGAGCTAGAAATAGCAAGTTAAAATAAGGCTAGTCCGTTATCAACTTGAAAAAGTGGCACCGAGTCGGTG
CTTTTTTGTTTTAGAGCTAGAAATAGCAAGTTAAAATAAGGCTAGTCCGTTTTTAGCGCGTGCGCCAATT
CTGCAGACAAATGGCACGCGCCTGGATCCCCGGGTACCGAGTTGGGAGCTCACGGGGACAGCCCCCCCCC
AAAGCCCCCAGGGATGTAATTACGTCCCTCCCCCGCTAGGGGGCAGCAGCGAGCCGCCCGGGGCTCCGCT
CCGGTCCGGCGCTCCCCCCGCATCCCCGAGCCGGCAGCGTGCGGGGACAGCCCGGGCACGGGGAAGGTGG
CACGGGATCGCTTTCCTCTGAACGCTTCTCGCTGCTCTTTGAGCCTGCAGACACCTGGGGGGATACGGGG
AAAAAGCTTTAGGCTGAAAGAGAGATTTAGAATGACAGTCTAGTGGGAGCTCACGGGGACAGCCCCCCCC
CAAAGCCCCCAGGGATGTAATTACGTCCCTCCCCCGCTAGGGGGCAGCAGCGAGCCGCCCGGGGCTCCGC
TCCGG
